Addgene plasmid #216962: pET26b(modified)-Lg-R
Purpose: Expression of Large BiT-Linker-GvpR
Depositing lab: George Lu. Depositing organization: Rice University. Publication: Elucidating the assembly of gas vesicles by systematic protein-protein interaction analysis. Iburg M, Anderson AP, Wong VT, Anton ED, He A, Lu GJ. EMBO J. 2024 Oct;43(19):4156-4172. doi: 10.1038/s44318-024-00178-2. Epub 2024 Sep 3. PubMed 39227754.
Backbone
  Vector backbone: pET26b
  Vector type: Bacterial Expression
Growth in bacteria
  Bacterial resistance: Spectinomycin, 50 μg/mL
  Growth temperature: 30°C
  Growth strain: DH5alpha
  Copy number: Low Copy
Gene/Insert
  Gene/Insert name: Large BiT-Linker-GvpR
  Species: Synthetic; Priestia megaterium
  Tag / fusion protein: FLAG-Split Nanoluciferase LargeBiT (N terminal on insert)
  Cloning method: Gibson Cloning
Terms and licenses: Academic/Nonprofit Terms; Industry Terms: Not Available to Industry
Depositor comments: Please visit https://www.biorxiv.org/content/10.1101/2023.07.23.550228v1 for bioRxiv preprint.
How to cite: pET26b(modified)-Lg-R was a gift from George Lu (Addgene plasmid # 216962 ; http://n2t.net/addgene:216962 ; RRID:Addgene_216962)
