[The description below was written by a language model from this plasmid's Addgene catalogue record and pLannotate feature annotations shown in this document.]
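Description:
pET26b(modified)-Lg-R is a 6.2 kb bacterial expression plasmid built on a modified pET26b backbone for producing a fusion of the NanoLuc Large BiT fragment, a linker and the gas vesicle protein GvpR from Priestia megaterium. The "modified" label is reflected in the feature table. Instead of the standard pET kanamycin marker, the plasmid carries an aadA (SmR) gene conferring spectinomycin/streptomycin resistance, matching the catalogued spectinomycin selection. The replication region is annotated mainly as CloDF13 origin fragments, with a short RSF-like fragment nearby. CloDF13 is compatible with other common origins, so the plasmid can coexist with a second plasmid in the same E. coli cell. Remnants of the pBR322 lineage (bom, rop, tetracycline-resistance fragments) and an f1 origin are also present, and the plasmid is listed as low copy.

Expression is driven by a T7 promoter with an adjacent lac operator, a T7 gene 10 ribosome binding site and a T7 terminator, with lacI encoded on the plasmid. Transcription therefore depends on a host supplying T7 RNA polymerase and is inducible with IPTG. The annotated Nluc fragment corresponds to the Large BiT portion of split NanoLuc. The catalogue entry states that a FLAG tag and Large BiT sit at the N terminus of the insert. The FLAG tag, linker and GvpR coding region are not individually annotated but presumably lie in and around the unannotated stretch between the Nluc fragment and the terminator. A short SET1 match there may be an incidental annotation hit.

The construct is one half of a split-luciferase complementation pair. When co-expressed with a partner fused to the complementary small fragment, restored luminescence reports interaction, here as part of a systematic survey of protein-protein interactions in gas vesicle assembly.
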