Features (pLannotate 1.2.2; 20 found; start..end, strand, type, name):
     13..441     +  rep_origin     f1 ori (sequence partly withheld): f1 bacteriophage origin of replication; arrow indicates direction of (+) strand synthesis
    494..551     +  promoter       AmpR promoter (fragment): bla
    560..1351    -  CDS            SmR: aminoglycoside adenylyltransferase (Murphy, 1985); aadA; confers resistance to spectinomycin and streptomycin
   1473..1570    +  rep_origin     CloDF13 ori (fragment): Plasmids containing the CloDF13 (CDF) origin of replication can be propagated in E. coli cells that contain additional plasmids with compatible origins.
   1595..2276    +  rep_origin     CloDF13 ori (fragment): Plasmids containing the CloDF13 (CDF) origin of replication can be propagated in E. coli cells that contain additional plasmids with compatible origins.
   2324..2457    +  rep_origin     RSF ori (fragment): Plasmids containing the RSF 1030 origin of replication can be propagated in E. coli cells that contain additional plasmids with compatible origins.
   2462..2601    -  misc_feature   bom: basis of mobility region from pBR322
   2703..2894    -  CDS            rop: Rop protein, which maintains plasmids at low copy number; rop
   2911..3291    +  CDS            YPB1_ECOLX: Protein predicted: Swiss-Prot protein existence level 4. From Escherichia coli.
   3363..3654    -  CDS            TcR (fragment): tetracycline efflux protein; tet; confers resistance to tetracycline
   3669..3690    -  protein_bind   CAP binding site: CAP binding activates transcription in the presence of cAMP. E. coli catabolite activator protein
   3703..4785    -  CDS            lacI: lac repressor; lacI; The lac repressor binds to the lac operator to inhibit transcription in E. coli. This inhibition can be relieved by adding lactose or isopropyl-β-D-thiogalactopyranoside (IPTG).
   4786..4863    -  promoter       lacI promoter: lacI
   4871..5150    -  CDS            TcR (fragment): tetracycline efflux protein; tet; confers resistance to tetracycline
   5172..5190    +  promoter       T7 promoter: promoter for bacteriophage T7 RNA polymerase
   5191..5215    +  protein_bind   lac operator: The lac repressor binds to the lac operator to inhibit transcription in E. coli. This inhibition can be relieved by adding lactose or isopropyl-β-D-thiogalactopyranoside (IPTG). lac repressor encoded by lacI
   5230..5252    +  RBS            RBS: efficient ribosome binding site from bacteriophage T7 gene 10 (Olins and Rangwala, 1989)
   5287..5758    +  CDS            Nluc (fragment): NanoLuc® luciferase human codon-optimized
   6111..6160    +  CDS            SET1 (fragment): solubility-enhancement tag derived from T7 phage gene 10B
   6168..6215    +  terminator     T7 terminator: transcription terminator for bacteriophage T7 RNA polymerase
>Addgene plasmid #216962 | pET26b(modified)-Lg-R | addgene full sequence | sequence record 445618 | Addgene NGS Result
TTGGCGAATGGG
[124 nt withheld, positions 13-136]
C
[91 nt withheld, positions 138-228]
A
[49 nt withheld, positions 230-278]
CCTTTGACGTTGGAGTCCACGTTCTTT
[37 nt withheld, positions 306-342]
ACCCTATCTCGGTCTATTCTTTTGATTTATAAGGGATTTTGCCGATTTCGGCCTATTGGTTAAAAAATGA
GCTGATTTAACAAAAATTTAACGCGAATTTTAACAAAATATTAACGCTTACAATTTAGGTGGCACTTTTC
GGGGAAATGTGCGCGGAACCCCTATTTGTTTATTTTTCTAAATACATTCAAATATGTATCCGCTCATGAA
TTAATTCTTATTTGCCGACTACCTTGGTGATCTCGCCTTTCACGTAGTGGACAAATTCTTCCAACTGATC
TGCGCGCGAGGCCAAGCGATCTTCTTCTTGTCCAAGATAAGCCTGTCTAGCTTCAAGTATGACGGGCTGA
TACTGGGCCGGCAGGCGCTCCATTGCCCAGTCGGCAGCGACATCCTTCGGCGCGATTTTGCCGGTTACTG
CGCTGTACCAAATGCGGGACAACGTAAGCACTACATTTCGCTCATCGCCAGCCCAGTCGGGCGGCGAGTT
CCATAGCGTTAAGGTTTCATTTAGCGCCTCAAATAGATCCTGTTCAGGAACCGGATCAAAGAGTTCCTCC
GCCGCTGGACCTACCAAGGCAACGCTATGTTCTCTTGCTTTTGTCAGCAAGATAGCCAGATCAATGTCGA
TCGTGGCTGGCTCGAAGATACCTGCAAGAATGTCATTGCGCTGCCATTCTCCAAATTGCAGTTCGCGCTT
AGCTGGATAACGCCACGGAATGATGTCGTCGTGCACAACAATGGTGACTTCTACAGCGCGGAGAATCTCG
CTCTCTCCAGGGGAAGCCGAAGTTTCCAAAAGGTCGTTGATCAAAGCTCGCCGCGTTGTTTCATCAAGCC
TTACGGTCACCGTAACCAGCAAATCAATATCACTGTGTGGCTTCAGGCCGCCATCCACTGCGGAGCCGTA
CAAATGTACGGCCAGCAACGTCGGTTCGAGATGGCGCTCGATGACGCCAACTACCTCTGATAGTTGAGTC
GATACTTCGGCGATCACCGCTTCCCTCATAACACCCCTTGTATTACTGTTTATGTAAGCAGACAGTTTTA
TTGTTCATGACCAAAATCCCTTAACGTGAGTTTTCGTTCCACTGAGCGTCAGACCCCGTAGAAAAGATCA
AAGGATCTTCGATCAAAGGATCTTCTTGAGATCCTTTTTTTCTGCGCGTAATCTTTTGCCCTGTAAACGA
AAAAACCACCTGGGGAGGTGGTTTGATCGAAGGTTAAGCAGTTCCCCAACTGACTTAACCTTCGAAAAAA
CCACCTGGGGAGGTGGTTTGATCGAAGGTTAAGTCAGTTGGGGAACTGCTTAACCGTGGTAACTGGCTTT
CGCAGAGCACAGCAACCAAATCTGTCCTTCCAGTGTAGCCGGACTTTGGCGCACACTTCAAGAGCAACCG
CGTGTTTAGCTAAACAAATCCTCTGCGAACTCCCAGTTACCAATGGCTGCTGCCAGTGGCGTTTTACCGT
GCTTTTCCGGGTTGGACTCAAGTGAACAGTTACCGGATAAGGCGCAGCAGTCGGGCTGAACGGGGAGTTC
TTGCTTACAGCCCAGCTTGGAGCGAACGACCTACACCGAGCCGAGATACCAGTGTGTGAGCTATGAGAAA
GCGCCACACTTCCCGTAAGGGAGAAAGGCGGAACAGGTATCCGGTAAACGGCAGGGTCGGAACAGGAGAG
CGCAAGAGGGAGCGACCCGCCGGAAACGGTGGGGATCTTTAAGTCCTGTCGGGTTTCGCCCGTACTGTCA
GATTCATGGTTGAGCCTCACGGCTCCCACAGATGCACCGGAAAAGCGTCTGTTTATGTGAACTCTGGCAG
GAGGGCGGAGCCTATGGAAAAACGCCACCGGCGCGGCCCTGCTGTTTTGCCTCACATGTTAGTCCCCTGC
TTATCCACGGAATCTGTGGGTAACTTTGTATGTGTCCGCAGCGCAACGCCAGCAACGCGGCCTTTTTACG
GTTCCTGGCCTTTTGCTGGCCTTTTGCTCACATGTTCTTTCCTGCGTTATCCCCTGATTCTGTGGATAAC
CGTATTACCGCCTTTGAGTGAGCTGATACCGCTCGCCGCAGCCGAACGACCGAGCGCAGCGAGTCAGTGA
GCGAGGAAGCGGAAGAGCGCCTGATGCGGTATTTTCTCCTTACGCATCTGTGCGGTATTTCACACCGCAA
TGGTGCACTCTCAGTACAATCTGCTCTGATGCCGCATAGTTAAGCCAGTATACACTCCGCTATCGCTACG
TGACTGGGTCATGGCTGCGCCCCGACACCCGCCAACACCCGCTGACGCGCCCTGACGGGCTTGTCTGCTC
CCGGCATCCGCTTACAGACAAGCTGTGACCGTCTCCGGGAGCTGCATGTGTCAGAGGTTTTCACCGTCAT
CACCGAAACGCGCGAGGCAGCTGCGGTAAAGCTCATCAGCGTGGTCGTGAAGCGATTCACAGATGTCTGC
CTGTTCATCCGCGTCCAGCTCGTTGAGTTTCTCCAGAAGCGTTAATGTCTGGCTTCTGATAAAGCGGGCC
ATGTTAAGGGCGGTTTTTTCCTGTTTGGTCACTGATGCCTCCGTGTAAGGGGGATTTCTGTTCATGGGGG
TAATGATACCGATGAAACGAGAGAGGATGCTCACGATACGGGTTACTGATGATGAACATGCCCGGTTACT
GGAACGTTGTGAGGGTAAACAACTGGCGGTATGGATGCGGCGGGACCAGAGAAAAATCACTCAGGGTCAA
TGCCAGCGCTTCGTTAATACAGATGTAGGTGTTCCACAGGGTAGCCAGCAGCATCCTGCGATGCAGATCC
GGAACATAATGGTGCAGGGCGCTGACTTCCGCGTTTCCAGACTTTACGAAACACGGAAACCGAAGACCAT
TCATGTTGTTGCTCAGGTCGCAGACGTTTTGCAGCAGCAGTCGCTTCACGTTCGCTCGCGTATCGGTGAT
TCATTCTGCTAACCAGTAAGGCAACCCCGCCAGCCTAGCCGGGTCCTCAACGACAGGAGCACGATCATGC
GCACCCGTGGGGCCGCCATGCCGGCGATAATGGCCTGCTTCTCGCCGAAACGTTTGGTGGCGGGACCAGT
GACGAAGGCTTGAGCGAGGGCGTGCAAGATTCCGAATACCGCAAGCGACAGGCCGATCATCGTCGCGCTC
CAGCGAAAGCGGTCCTCGCCGAAAATGACCCAGAGCGCTGCCGGCACCTGTCCTACGAGTTGCATGATAA
AGAAGACAGTCATAAGTGCGGCGACGATAGTCATGCCCCGCGCCCACCGGAAGGAGCTGACTGGGTTGAA
GGCTCTCAAGGGCATCGGTCGAGATCCCGGTGCCTAATGAGTGAGCTAACTTACATTAATTGCGTTGCGC
TCACTGCCCGCTTTCCAGTCGGGAAACCTGTCGTGCCAGCTGCATTAATGAATCGGCCAACGCGCGGGGA
GAGGCGGTTTGCGTATTGGGCGCCAGGGTGGTTTTTCTTTTCACCAGTGAGACGGGCAACAGCTGATTGC
CCTTCACCGCCTGGCCCTGAGAGAGTTGCAGCAAGCGGTCCACGCTGGTTTGCCCCAGCAGGCGAAAATC
CTGTTTGATGGTGGTTAACGGCGGGATATAACATGAGCTGTCTTCGGTATCGTCGTATCCCACTACCGAG
ATATCCGCACCAACGCGCAGCCCGGACTCGGTAATGGCGCGCATTGCGCCCAGCGCCATCTGATCGTTGG
CAACCAGCATCGCAGTGGGAACGATGCCCTCATTCAGCATTTGCATGGTTTGTTGAAAACCGGACATGGC
ACTCCAGTCGCCTTCCCGTTCCGCTATCGGCTGAATTTGATTGCGAGTGAGATATTTATGCCAGCCAGCC
AGACGCAGACGCGCCGAGACAGAACTTAATGGGCCCGCTAACAGCGCGATTTGCTGGTGACCCAATGCGA
CCAGATGCTCCACGCCCAGTCGCGTACCGTCTTCATGGGAGAAAATAATACTGTTGATGGGTGTCTGGTC
AGAGACATCAAGAAATAACGCCGGAACATTAGTGCAGGCAGCTTCCACAGCAATGGCATCCTGGTCATCC
AGCGGATAGTTAATGATCAGCCCACTGACGCGTTGCGCGAGAAGATTGTGCACCGCCGCTTTACAGGCTT
CGACGCCGCTTCGTTCTACCATCGACACCACCACGCTGGCACCCAGTTGATCGGCGCGAGATTTAATCGC
CGCGACAATTTGCGACGGCGCGTGCAGGGCCAGACTGGAGGTGGCAACGCCAATCAGCAACGACTGTTTG
CCCGCCAGTTGTTGTGCCACGCGGTTGGGAATGTAATTCAGCTCCGCCATCGCCGCTTCCACTTTTTCCC
GCGTTTTCGCAGAAACGTGGCTGGCCTGGTTCACCACGCGGGAAACGGTCTGATAAGAGACACCGGCATA
CTCTGCGACATCGTATAACGTTACTGGTTTCACATTCACCACCCTGAATTGACTCTCTTCCGGGCGCTAT
CATGCCATACCGCGAAAGGTTTTGCGCCATTCGATGGTGTCCGGGATCTCGACGCTCTCCCTTATGCGAC
TCCTGCATTAGGAAGCAGCCCAGTAGTAGGTTGAGGCCGTTGAGCACCGCCGCCGCAAGGAATGGTGCAT
GCAAGGAGATGGCGCCCAACAGTCCCCCGGCCACGGGGCCTGCCACCATACCCACGCCGAAACAAGCGCT
CATGAGCCCGAAGTGGCGAGCCCGATCTTCCCCATCGGTGATGTCGGCGATATAGGCGCCAGCAACCGCA
CCTGTGGCGCCGGTGATGCCGGCCACGATGCGTCCGGCGTAGAGGATCGAGATCTCGATCCCGCGAAATT
AATACGACTCACTATAGGGGAATTGTGAGCGGATAACAATTCCCCTCTAGAAATAATTTTGTTTAACTTT
AAGAAGGAGATATACATATGGATTATAAAGATGATGATGATAAAGTCTTCACACTCGAAGATTTCGTTGG
GGACTGGGAACAGACAGCCGCCTACAACCTGGACCAAGTCCTTGAACAGGGAGGTGTGTCCAGTTTGCTG
CAGAATCTCGCCGTGTCCGTAACTCCGATCCAAAGGATTGTCCGGAGCGGTGAAAATGCCCTGAAGATCG
ACATCCATGTCATCATCCCGTATGAAGGTCTGAGCGCCGACCAAATGGCCCAGATCGAAGAGGTGTTTAA
GGTGGTGTACCCTGTGGATGATCATCACTTTAAGGTGATCCTGCCCTATGGCACACTGGTAATCGACGGG
GTTACGCCGAACATGCTGAACTATTTCGGACGGCCGTATGAAGGCATCGCCGTGTTCGACGGCAAAAAGA
TCACTGTAACAGGGACCCTGTGGAACGGCAACAAAATTATCGACGAGCGCCTGATCACCCCCGACGGCTC
CATGCTGTTCCGAGTAACCATCAACGTTTCTCAAGGCAGTTCAGGTGGTGGCGGGAGCGGAGGTGGAGGC
TCGAGCGGTGAAATTAAAAAAATTATGCAAGCCGTGAACGACTTTTTCGGTGAACACGTAGCTCCTCCTC
ATAAAATTACCTCGGTGGAAGCTACTGAAGATGAAGGTTGGAGAGTTATTGTTGAAGTCATTGAAGAACG
AGAATATATGAAAAAATACGCCAAAGATGAAATGCTCGGAACGTACGAGTGCTTTGTAAATAAAGAAAAA
GAAGTCATTTCATTCAAACGACTCGACGTCAGATATAGAAGCGCCATTGGCATTGAAGCATAAGGCTGTT
TTGGCGGATGAGAGAAGATTGAGATCCGGCTGCTAACAAAGCCCGAAAGGAAGCTGAGTTGGCTGCTGCC
ACCGCTGAGCAATAACTAGCATAACCCCTTGGGGCCTCTAAACGGGTCTTGAGGGGTTTTTTGCTGAAAG
GAGGAACTATATCCGGA
